>Addgene plasmid #26201 | pcDNA3 IKKe flag | addgene full sequence | sequence record 241040 | Addgene NGS Result
ATTTAAGCTACAACAAGGCAAGGCTTGACCGACAATTGCATGAAGAATCTGCTTAGGGTTAGGCGTTTTG
CGCTGCTTCGCGATGTACGGGCCAGATATACGCGTTGACATTGATTATTGACTAGTTATTAATAGTAATC
AATTACGGGGTCATTAGTTCATAGCCCATATATGGAGTTCCGCGTTACATAACTTACGGTAAATGGCCCG
CCTGGCTGACCGCCCAACGACCCCCGCCCATTGACGTCAATAATGACGTATGTTCCCATAGTAACGCCAA
TAGGGACTTTCCATTGACGTCAATGGGTGGAGTATTTACGGTAAACTGCCCACTTGGCAGTACATCAAGT
GTATCATATGCCAAGTACGCCCCCTATTGACGTCAATGACGGTAAATGGCCCGCCTGGCATTATGCCCAG
TACATGACCTTATGGGACTTTCCTACTTGGCAGTACATCTACGTATTAGTCATCGCTATTACCATGGTGA
TGCGGTTTTGGCAGTACATCAATGGGCGTGGATAGCGGTTTGACTCACGGGGATTTCCAAGTCTCCACCC
CATTGACGTCAATGGGAGTTTGTTTTGGCACCAAAATCAACGGGACTTTCCAAAATGTCGTAACAACTCC
GCCCCATTGACGCAAATGGGCGGTAGGCGTGTACGGTGGGAGGTCTATATAAGCAGAGCTCTCTGGCTAA
CTAGAGAACCCACTGCTTACTGGCTTATCGAAATTAATACGACTCACTATAGGGAGACCCAAGCTTGGTA
CCATGGACTACAAAGACGATGACGATAAGGATCCGGAGATGCAGAGCACAGCCAATTACCTGTGGCACAC
AGATGACCTGCTGGGGCAGGGGGCCACTGCCAGTGTGTACAAGGCCCGCAACAAGAAATCCGGAGAGCTG
GTTGCTGTGAAGGTCTTCAACACTACCAGCTACCTGCGGCCCCGCGAGGTGCAGGTGAGGGAGTTTGAGG
TCCTGCGGAAGCTGAACCACCAGAACATCGTCAAGCTCTTTGCGGTGGAGGAGACGGGCGGAAGCCGGCA
GAAGGTACTGGTGATGGAGTACTGCTCCAGTGGGAGCCTGCTGAGTGTGCTGGAGAGCCCTGAGAATGCC
TTTGGGCTGCCTGAGGATGAGTTCCTGGTGGTGCTGCGCTGTGTGGTGGCCGGCATGAACCACCTGCGGG
AGAACGGCATTGTGCATCGCGACATCAAGCCGGGGAACATCATGCGCCTCGTAGGGGAGGAGGGGCAGAG
CATCTACAAGCTGACAGACTTCGGCGCTGCCCGGGAGCTGGATGATGATGAGAAGTTCGTCTCGGTCTAT
GGGACTGAGGAGTACCTGCATCCCGACATGTATGAGCGGGCGGTGCTTCGAAAGCCCCAGCAGAAAGCGT
TCGGGGTGACTGTGGATCTCTGGAGCATTGGAGTGACCTTGTACCATGCAGCCACTGGCAGCCTGCCCTT
CATCCCCTTTGGTGGGCCACGGCGGAACAAGGAGATCATGTACCGGATCACCACGGAGAAGCCGGCTGGG
GCCATTGCAGGTGCCCAGAGGCGGGAGAACGGGCCCCTGGAGTGGAGCTACACCCTCCCCATCACCTGCC
AGCTGTCACTGGGGCTGCAGAGCCAGCTGGTGCCCATCCTGGCCAACATCCTGGAGGTGGAGCAGGCCAA
GTGCTGGGGCTTCGACCAGTTCTTTGCGGAGACCAGTGACATCCTGCAGCGAGTTGTCGTCCATGTCTTC
TCCCTGTCCCAGGCAGTCCTGCACCACATCTATATCCATGCCCACAACACGATAGCCATTTTCCAGGAGG
CCGTGCACAAGCAGACCAGTGTGGCCCCCCGACACCAGGAGTACCTCTTTGAGGGTCACCTCTGTGTCCT
CGAGCCCAGCGTCTCAGCACAGCACATCGCCCACACGACGGCAAGCAGCCCCCTGACCCTCTTCAGCACA
GCCATCCCTAAGGGGCTGGCCTTCAGGGACCCTGCTCTGGACGTCCCCAAGTTCGTCCCCAAAGTGGACC
TGCAGGCGGATTACAACACTGCCAAGGGCGTGTTGGGCGCCGGCTACCAGGCCCTGCGGCTGGCACGGGC
CCTGCTGGATGGGCAGGAGCTAATGTTTCGGGGGCTGCACTGGGTCATGGAGGTGCTCCAGGCCACATGC
AGACGGACTCTGGAAGTGGCAAGGACATCCCTCCTCTACCTCAGCAGCAGCCTGGGAACTGAGAGGTTCA
GCAGCGTGGCTGGAACGCCTGAGATCCAGGAACTGAAGGCGGCTGCAGAACTGAGGTCCAGGCTGCGGAC
TCTAGCGGAGGTCCTCTCCAGATGCTCCCAAAATATCACGGAGACCCAGGAGAGCCTGAGCAGCCTGAAC
CGGGAGCTGGTGAAGAGCCGGGATCAGGTACATGAGGACAGAAGCATCCAGCAGATTCAGTGCTGTTTGG
ACAAGATGAACTTCATCTACAAACAGTTCAAGAAGTCTAGGATGAGGCCAGGGCTTGGCTACAACGAGGA
GCAGATTCACAAGCTGGATAAGGTGAATTTCAGTCATTTAGCCAAAAGACTCCTGCAGGTGTTCCAGGAG
GAGTGCGTGCAGAAGTATCAAGCGTCCTTAGTCACACACGGCAAGAGGATGAGGGTGGTGCACGAGACCA
GGAACCACCTGCGCCTGGTTGGCTGTTCTGTGGCTGCCTGTAACACAGAAGCCCAGGGGGTCCAGGAGAG
TCTCAGCAAGCTCCTGGAAGAGCTATCTCACCAGCTCCTTCAGGACCGAGCAAAGGGGGCTCAGGCCTCG
CCGCCTCCCATAGCTCCTTACCCCAGCCCTACACGAAAGGACCTGCTTCTCCACATGCAAGAGCTCTGCG
AGGGGATGAAGCTGCTGGCATCTGACCTCCTGGACAACAACCGCATCATCGAACGGCTAAATAGAGTCCC
AGCACCTCCTGATGTCTGATCTAGAGGGCCCTATTCTATAGTGTCACCTAAATGCTAGAGCTCGCTGATC
AGCCTCGACTGTGCCTTCTAGTTGCCAGCCATCTGTTGTTTGCCCCTCCCCCGTGCCTTCCTTGACCCTG
GAAGGTGCCACTCCCACTGTCCTTTCCTAATAAAATGAGGAAATTGCATCGCATTGTCTGAGTAGGTGTC
ATTCTATTCTGGGGGGTGGGGTGGGGCAGGACAGCAAGGGGGAGGATTGGGAAGACAATAGCAGGCATGC
TGGGGATGCGGTGGGCTCTATGGCTTCTGAGGCGGAAAGAACCAGCTGGGGCTCTAGGGGGTATCCCC
[124 nt withheld, positions 3289-3412]
C
[91 nt withheld, positions 3414-3504]
A
[49 nt withheld, positions 3506-3554]
CCTTTGACGTTGGAGTCCACGTTCTTT
[37 nt withheld, positions 3582-3618]
ACCCTATCTCGGTCTATTCTTTTGATTTATAAGGGATTTTGCCGATTTCGGCCTATTGGTTAAAAAATGA
GCTGATTTAACAAAAATTTAACGCGAATTAATTCTGTGGAATGTGTGTCAGTTAGGGTGTGGAAAGTCCC
CAGGCTCCCCAGCAGGCAGAAGTATGCAAAGCATGCATCTCAATTAGTCAGCAACCAGGTGTGGAAAGTC
CCCAGGCTCCCCAGCAGGCAGAAGTATGCAAAGCATGCATCTCAATTAGTCAGCAACCATAGTCCCGCCC
CTAACTCCGCCCATCCCGCCCCTAACTCCGCCCAGTTCCGCCCATTCTCCGCCCCATGGCTGACTAATTT
TTTTTATTTATGCAGAGGCCGAGGCCGCCTCTGCCTCTGAGCTATTCCAGAAGTAGTGAGGAGGCTTTTT
TGGAGGCCTAGGCTTTTGCAAAAAGCTCCCGGGAGCTTGTATATCCATTTTCGGATCTGATCAAGAGACA
GGATGAGGATCGTTTCGCATGATTGAACAAGATGGATTGCACGCAGGTTCTCCGGCCGCTTGGGTGGAGA
GGCTATTCGGCTATGACTGGGCACAACAGACAATCGGCTGCTCTGATGCCGCCGTGTTCCGGCTGTCAGC
GCAGGGGCGCCCGGTTCTTTTTGTCAAGACCGACCTGTCCGGTGCCCTGAATGAACTGCAGGACGAGGCA
GCGCGGCTATCGTGGCTGGCCACGACGGGCGTTCCTTGCGCAGCTGTGCTCGACGTTGTCACTGAAGCGG
GAAGGGACTGGCTGCTATTGGGCGAAGTGCCGGGGCAGGATCTCCTGTCATCTCACCTTGCTCCTGCCGA
GAAAGTATCCATCATGGCTGATGCAATGCGGCGGCTGCATACGCTTGATCCGGCTACCTGCCCATTCGAC
CACCAAGCGAAACATCGCATCGAGCGAGCACGTACTCGGATGGAAGCCGGTCTTGTCGATCAGGATGATC
TGGACGAAGAGCATCAGGGGCTCGCGCCAGCCGAACTGTTCGCCAGGCTCAAGGCGCGCATGCCCGACGG
CGAGGATCTCGTCGTGACCCATGGCGATGCCTGCTTGCCGAATATCATGGTGGAAAATGGCCGCTTTTCT
GGATTCATCGACTGTGGCCGGCTGGGTGTGGCGGACCGCTATCAGGACATAGCGTTGGCTACCCGTGATA
TTGCTGAAGAGCTTGGCGGCGAATGGGCTGACCGCTTCCTCGTGCTTTACGGTATCGCCGCTCCCGATTC
GCAGCGCATCGCCTTCTATCGCCTTCTTGACGAGTTCTTCTGAGCGGGACTCTGGGGTTCGAAATGACCG
ACCAAGCGACGCCCAACCTGCCATCACGAGATTTCGATTCCACCGCCGCCTTCTATGAAAGGTTGGGCTT
CGGAATCGTTTTCCGGGACGCCGGCTGGATGATCCTCCAGCGCGGGGATCTCATGCTGGAGTTCTTCGCC
CACCCCAACTTGTTTATTGCAGCTTATAATGGTTACAAATAAAGCAATAGCATCACAAATTTCACAAATA
AAGCATTTTTTTCACTGCATTCTAGTTGTGGTTTGTCCAAACTCATCAATGTATCTTATCATGTCTGTAT
ACCGTCGACCTCTAGCTAGAGCTTGGCGTAATCATGGTCATAGCTGTTTCCTGTGTGAAATTGTTATCCG
CTCACAATTCCACACAACATACGAGCCGGAAGCATAAAGTGTAAAGCCTGGGGTGCCTAATGAGTGAGCT
AACTCACATTAATTGCGTTGCGCTCACTGCCCGCTTTCCAGTCGGGAAACCTGTCGTGCCAGCTGCATTA
ATGAATCGGCCAACGCGCGGGGAGAGGCGGTTTGCGTATTGGGCGCTCTTCCGCTTCCTCGCTCACTGAC
TCGCTGCGCTCGGTCGTTCGGCTGCGGCGAGCGGTATCAGCTCACTCAAAGGCGGTAATACGGTTATCCA
CAGAATCAGGGGATAACGCAGGAAAGAACATGTGAGCAAAAGGCCAGCAAAAGGCCAGGAACCGTAAAAA
GGCCGCGTTGCTGGCGTTTTTCCATAGGCTCCGCCCCCCTGACGAGCATCACAAAAATCGACGCTCAAGT
CAGAGGTGGCGAAACCCGACAGGACTATAAAGATACCAGGCGTTTCCCCCTGGAAGCTCCCTCGTGCGCT
CTCCTGTTCCGACCCTGCCGCTTACCGGATACCTGTCCGCCTTTCTCCCTTCGGGAAGCGTGGCGCTTTC
TCATAGCTCACGCTGTAGGTATCTCAGTTCGGTGTAGGTCGTTCGCTCCAAGCTGGGCTGTGTGCACGAA
CCCCCCGTTCAGCCCGACCGCTGCGCCTTATCCGGTAACTATCGTCTTGAGTCCAACCCGGTAAGACACG
ACTTATCGCCACTGGCAGCAGCCACTGGTAACAGGATTAGCAGAGCGAGGTATGTAGGCGGTGCTACAGA
GTTCTTGAAGTGGTGGCCTAACTACGGCTACACTAGAAGAACAGTATTTGGTATCTGCGCTCTGCTGAAG
CCAGTTACCTTCGGAAAAAGAGTTGGTAGCTCTTGATCCGGCAAACAAACCACCGCTGGTAGCGGTGGTT
TTTTTGTTTGCAAGCAGCAGATTACGCGCAGAAAAAAAGGATCTCAAGAAGATCCTTTGATCTTTTCTAC
GGGGTCTGACGCTCAGTGGAACGAAAACTCACGTTAAGGGATTTTGGTCATGAGATTATCAAAAAGGATC
TTCACCTAGATCCTTTTAAATTAAAAATGAAGTTTTAAATCAATCTAAAGTATATATGAGTAAACTTGGT
CTGACAGTTACCAATGCTTAATCAGTGAGGCACCTATCTCAGCGATCTGTCTATTTCGTTCATCCATAGT
TGCCTGACTCCCCGTCGTGTAGATAACTACGATACGGGAGGGCTTACCATCTGGCCCCAGTGCTGCAATG
ATACCGCGAGACCCACGCTCACCGGCTCCAGATTTATCAGCAATAAACCAGCCAGCCGGAAGGGCCGAGC
GCAGAAGTGGTCCTGCAACTTTATCCGCCTCCATCCAGTCTATTAATTGTTGCCGGGAAGCTAGAGTAAG
TAGTTCGCCAGTTAATAGTTTGCGCAACGTTGTTGCCATTGCTACAGGCATCGTGGTGTCACGCTCGTCG
TTTGGTATGGCTTCATTCAGCTCCGGTTCCCAACGATCAAGGCGAGTTACATGATCCCCCATGTTGTGCA
AAAAAGCGGTTAGCTCCTTCGGTCCTCCGATCGTTGTCAGAAGTAAGTTGGCCGCAGTGTTATCACTCAT
GGTTATGGCAGCACTGCATAATTCTCTTACTGTCATGCCATCCGTAAGATGCTTTTCTGTGACTGGTGAG
TACTCAACCAAGTCATTCTGAGAATAGTGTATGCGGCGACCGAGTTGCTCTTGCCCGGCGTCAATACGGG
ATAATACCGCGCCACATAGCAGAACTTTAAAAGTGCTCATCATTGGAAAACGTTCTTCGGGGCGAAAACT
CTCAAGGATCTTACCGCTGTTGAGATCCAGTTCGATGTAACCCACTCGTGCACCCAACTGATCTTCAGCA
TCTTTTACTTTCACCAGCGTTTCTGGGTGAGCAAAAACAGGAAGGCAAAATGCCGCAAAAAAGGGAATAA
GGGCGACACGGAAATGTTGAATACTCATACTCTTCCTTTTTCAATATTATTGAAGCATTTATCAGGGTTA
TTGTCTCATGAGCGGATACATATTTGAATGTATTTAGAAAAATAAACAAATAGGGGTTCCGCGCACATTT
CCCCGAAAAGTGCCACCTGACGTCGACGGATCGGGAGATCTCCCGATCCCCTATGGTGCACTCTCAGTAC
AATCTGCTCTGATGCCGCATAGTTAAGCCAGTATCTGCTCCCTGCTTGTGTGTTGGAGGTCGCTGAGTAG
TGCGCGAGCAAA
Features (pLannotate 1.2.2; 22 found; start..end, strand, type, name):
    107..486     +  enhancer       CMV enhancer: human cytomegalovirus immediate early enhancer
    487..690     +  promoter       CMV promoter: human cytomegalovirus (CMV) immediate early promoter
    686..719     +  LTR            5' LTR (truncated) (fragment): truncated 5' long terminal repeat (LTR) from HIV-1
    735..753     +  promoter       T7 promoter: promoter for bacteriophage T7 RNA polymerase
    775..798     +  CDS            3xFLAG (fragment): three tandem FLAG® epitope tags
    809..2956    +  CDS            IKBKE: IKKE_HUMAN - Also known as IKKE, IKKI, KIAA0151. Experimental evidence at protein level: Swiss-Prot protein existence level 1. Serine/threonine kinase that plays an essential role in regulating inflammatory responses to viral infection, through the activation of the type I IFN, NF-kappa-B and STAT signaling. Also involved in TNFA and inflammatory cytokines, like Interleukin-1, signaling. Following activation of viral RNA sensors, such as RIG-I- like receptors, associates with DDX3X and phosphorylates interferon regulatory factors (IRFs), IRF3 and IRF7, as well as DDX3X. This activity allows su
   2975..2993    -  promoter       SP6 promoter: promoter for bacteriophage SP6 RNA polymerase
   3019..3243    +  polyA_signal   bGH poly(A) signal: bovine growth hormone polyadenylation signal
   3247..3268    +  promoter       SV40 promoter (fragment): SV40 enhancer and early promoter
   3289..3717    +  rep_origin     f1 ori (sequence partly withheld): f1 bacteriophage origin of replication; arrow indicates direction of (+) strand synthesis
   3731..4060    +  promoter       SV40 promoter: SV40 enhancer and early promoter
   4127..4918    +  CDS            neo: KKA2_KLEPN - Also known as kan, nptII. Experimental evidence at protein level: Swiss-Prot protein existence level 1. Resistance to kanamycin, neomycin, paromomycin, ribostamycin, butirosin and gentamicin B. From Klebsiella pneumoniae.
   4942..5100    +  CDS            ble (fragment): BLE_KLEPN - Experimental evidence at protein level: Swiss-Prot protein existence level 1. Binding protein with a strong affinity to the bleomycin family of antibiotics. Binds to CL990; an antimitotic-antibiotic compound. From Klebsiella pneumoniae.
   5095..5216    +  polyA_signal   SV40 poly(A) signal: SV40 polyadenylation signal
   5289..5305    -  protein_bind   lac operator: The lac repressor binds to the lac operator to inhibit transcription in E. coli. This inhibition can be relieved by adding lactose or isopropyl-β-D-thiogalactopyranoside (IPTG). lac repressor encoded by lacI
   5313..5343    -  promoter       lac promoter: promoter for the E. coli lac operon
   5358..5379    -  protein_bind   CAP binding site: CAP binding activates transcription in the presence of cAMP. E. coli catabolite activator protein
   5392..5484    -  CDS            lacI (fragment): lac repressor; lacI; The lac repressor binds to the lac operator to inhibit transcription in E. coli. This inhibition can be relieved by adding lactose or isopropyl-β-D-thiogalactopyranoside (IPTG).
   5667..6255    -  rep_origin     ori: high-copy-number ColE1/pMB1/pBR322/pUC origin of replication
   6426..7286    -  CDS            AmpR: β-lactamase; bla; confers resistance to ampicillin, carbenicillin, and related antibiotics
   7287..7391    -  promoter       AmpR promoter: bla
   7450..7502    -  misc_feature   bom (fragment): basis of mobility region from pBR322
