[The description below was written by a language model from this plasmid's Addgene catalogue record and pLannotate feature annotations shown in this document.]
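Description:
pcDNA3 IKKe flag is a mammalian expression plasmid built on the Invitrogen pcDNA3 backbone that carries the human I-kappa-B kinase epsilon (IKBKE, also called IKKe or IKKi) coding sequence. The roughly 2.15 kb insert was placed between the BamHI and XbaI sites, both of which remain intact. It lies downstream of the human cytomegalovirus immediate early enhancer and promoter and upstream of the bovine growth hormone polyadenylation signal. A Flag epitope supplied by the backbone sits just upstream of the kinase open reading frame. The annotation software reports it as a fragment of a 3xFLAG element spanning only 24 nt, which fits a single N-terminal Flag tag. T7 and SP6 phage promoters flank the insert in opposing orientations, as is standard for pcDNA3, and allow in vitro transcription. The short "HIV-1 LTR", "ble", "lacI" and duplicated SV40 promoter fragments in the feature table are probably small homology hits in backbone sequence, not functional parts.

The plasmid is propagated in E. coli through a high-copy ColE1/pUC-type origin with ampicillin selection from the β-lactamase gene. An f1 origin is also present for single-stranded DNA production. For mammalian cells, an SV40 early promoter drives the neomycin phosphotransferase gene, terminated by the SV40 poly(A) signal, so stable transfectants can be selected with G418. The sequenced record is 7,550 nt, in line with the stated backbone plus insert.

IKKε is a serine/threonine kinase that phosphorylates IRF3 and IRF7 in antiviral type I interferon signalling. The associated publication concerns the roles of IKKε and TBK1 in the IRF3 pathway. The construct suits overexpression of tagged kinase in transfected cells, with anti-Flag detection or immunoprecipitation.
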