Addgene plasmid #26201: pcDNA3 IKKe flag
Depositing lab: Tom Maniatis. Depositing organization: Harvard University. Publication: IKKepsilon and TBK1 are essential components of the IRF3 signaling pathway. Fitzgerald KA, McWhirter SM, Faia KL, Rowe DC, Latz E, Golenbock DT, Coyle AJ, Liao SM, Maniatis T. Nat Immunol. 2003 May;4(5):491-6. 10.1038/ni921 PubMed 12692549.
Backbone
  Vector backbone: pcDNA3
  Backbone manufacturer: Invitrogen
  Backbone size w/o insert (bp): 5400
  Vector type: Mammalian Expression
  Selectable markers: Neomycin (select with G418)
Growth in bacteria
  Bacterial resistance: Ampicillin, 100 μg/mL
  Growth temperature: 37°C
  Growth strain: DH5alpha
  Copy number: Unknown
Gene/Insert
  Gene/Insert name: I-kappa-B kinase epsilon (alt names: ikbke; IKKe; IKKi)
  Species: H. sapiens (human)
  Insert size (bp): 2154
  GenBank ID: NM_014002
  Entrez Gene: IKBKE (a.k.a. IKK-E, IKK-i, IKKE, IKKI)
  Promoter: CMV
  Tag / fusion protein: Flag (N terminal on backbone)
  Cloning method: Restriction Enzyme; 5′ cloning site BamHI (not destroyed); 3′ cloning site XbaI (not destroyed)
  Sequencing primers: 5′ CMV-F; 3′ BGH-rev
Terms and licenses: Academic/Nonprofit Terms; Industry Terms: Not Available to Industry
How to cite: pcDNA3 IKKe flag was a gift from Tom Maniatis (Addgene plasmid # 26201 ; http://n2t.net/addgene:26201 ; RRID:Addgene_26201)
