>Addgene plasmid #26201 | pcDNA3 IKKe flag | addgene partial sequence | sequence record 33566 | 26201 with CMV-F
CGACTCTCTGGCTACTAGAGAACCCACTGCTTACTGGCTTATCGAAATTAATACGACTCACTTTAGGGAG
ACCCAAGCTTGGTACCATGGACTACAAAGACGATGACGATAAGGATCCGGAGATGCAGAGCACAGCCAAT
TACCTGTGGCACACAGATGACCTGCTGGGGCAGGGGGCCACTGCCAGTGTGTACAAGGCCCGCAACAAGA
AATCCGGAGAGCTGGTTGCTGTGAAGGTCTTCAACACTACCAGCTACCTGCGGCCCCGCGAGGTGCAGGT
GAGGGAGTTTGAGGTCCTGCGGAAGCTGAACCACCAGAACATCGTCAAGCTCTTTGCGGTGGAGGAGACG
GGCGGAAGCCGGCAGAAGGTACTGGTGATGGAGTACTGCTCCAGTGGGAGCCTGCTGAGTGTGCTGGAGA
GCCCTGAGAATGCCTTTGGGCTGCCTGAGGATGAGTTCCTGGTGGTGCTGCGCTGTGTGGTGGCCGGCAT
GAACCACCTGCGGGAGAACGGCATTGTGCATCGCGACATCAAGCCGGGGAACATCATGCGCCTCGTAGGG
GAGGAGGGGCAGAGCATCTACAAGCTGACAGACTTCGGCGCTGCCCGGGAGCTGGATGATGATGAGAAGT
TCGTCTCGGTCTATGGGACTGAGGAGTACCTGCATCCCGACATGTATGAGCGGGCGGTGCTTCGAAAGCC
CCAGCAGAAAGCGTTCGGGGTGACTGTGGATCTCTGGGAGCATTGGAGTGACCTTGTACCATGCAGCCAC
TGGCAGCCTGCCCTTCATCCCCTTTGGTGGGCCACGGCNGAAACAAGGAGATCATGTACCGGAATCACCA
CGGAGGAACCGGCTGGGGCCATTGCAGGTGCCCAAAAGGCGGGAGAACGGGCCCC
